>Addgene plasmid #120808 | W45A mutant of H3K9me3 biosensor | addgene full sequence | sequence record 235136 | Addgene NGS Result
ATTTTGTATTTATTTATTTTTTAATTATTTTGTGCAGCGATGGGGGCGGGGGGGGGGGGGGGGCGCGCGC
CAGGCGGGGCGGGGCGGGGCGAGGGGCGGGGCGGGGCGAGGCGGAGAGGTGCGGCGGCAGCCAATCAGAG
CGGCGCGCTCCGAAAGTTTCCTTTTATGGCGAGGCGGCGGCGGCGGCGGCCCTATAAAAAGCGAAGCGCG
CGGCGGGCGGGAGTCGCTGCGCGCTGCCTTCGCCCCGTGCCCCGCTCCGCCGCCGCCTCGCGCCGCCCGC
CCCGGCTCTGACTGACCGCGTTACTCCCACAGGTGAGCGGGCGGGACGGCCCTTCTCCTCCGGGCTGTAA
TTAGCGCTTGGTTTAATGACGGCTTGTTTCTTTTCTGTGGCTGCGTGAAAGCCTTGAGGGGCTCCGGGAG
GGCCCTTTGTGCGGGGGGAGCGGCTCGGGGGGTGCGTGCGTGTGTGTGTGCGTGGGGAGCGCCGCGTGCG
GCTCCGCGCTGCCCGGCGGCTGTGAGCGCTGCGGGCGCGGCGCGGGGCTTTGTGCGCTCCGCAGTGTGCG
CGAGGGGAGCGCGGCCGGGGGCGGTGCCCCGCGGTGCGGGGGGGGCTGCGAGGGGAACAAAGGCTGCGTG
CGGGGTGTGTGCGTGGGGGGGTGAGCAGGGGGTGTGGGCGCGTCGGTCGGGCTGCAACCCCCCCTGCACC
CCCCTCCCCGAGTTGCTGAGCACGGCCCGGCTTCGGGTGCGGGGCTCCGTACGGGGCGTGGCGCGGGGCT
CGCCGTGCCGGGCGGGGGGTGGCGGCAGGTGGGGGTGCCGGGCGGGGCGGGGCCGCCTCGGGCCGGGGAG
GGCTCGGGGGAGGGGCGCGGCGGCCCCCGGAGCGCCGGCGGCTGTCGAGGCGCGGCGAGCCGCAGCCATT
GCCTTTTATGGTAATCGTGCGAGAGGGCGCAGGGACTTCCTTTGTCCCAAATCTGTGCGGAGCCGAAATC
TGGGAGGCGCCGCCGCACCCCCTCTAGCGGGCGCGGGGCGAAGCGGTGCGGCGCCGGCAGGAAGGAAATG
GGCGGGGAGGGCCTTCGTGCGTCGCCGCGCCGCCGTCCCCTTCTCCCTCTCCAGCCTCGGGGCTGTCCGC
GGGGGGACGGCTGCCTTCGGGGGGGACGGGGCAGGGCGGGGTTCGGCTTCTGGCGTGTGACCGGCGGCTC
TAGCTAGAGCCTCTGCTAACCATGTTCATGCCTTCTTCTTTTTCCTACAGCTCCTGGGCAACGTGCTGGT
TATTGTGCTGTCTCATCATTTTGGCAAAGAATTCATGTCTAAAGGTGAAGAATTATTCACTGGTGTTGTC
CCAATTTTGGTTGAATTAGATGGTGATGTTAATGGTCACAAATTTTCTGTCTCCGGTGAAGGTGAAGGTG
ATGCTACGTACGGTAAATTGACCTTAAAATTACTCTGTACTACTGGTAAATTGCCAGTTCCATGGCCAAC
CTTAGTCACTACTTTAGGTTATGGTGTTCAATGTTTTGCTAGATACCCAGATCATATGAAACAACATGAC
TTTTTCAAGTCTGCCATGCCAGAAGGTTATGTTCAAGAAAGAACTATTTTTTTCAAAGATGACGGTAACT
ACAAGACCAGAGCTGAAGTCAAGTTTGAAGGTGATACCTTAGTTAATAGAATCGAATTAAAAGGTATTGA
TTTTAAAGAAGATGGTAACATTTTAGGTCACAAATTGGAATACAACTATAACTCTCACAATGTTTACATC
ACTGCTGACAAACAAAAGAATGGTATCAAAGCTAACTTCAAAATTAGACACAACATTGAAGATGGTGGTG
TTCAATTAGCTGACCATTATCAACAAAATACTCCAATTGGTGATGGTCCAGTCTTGTTACCAGACAACCA
TTACTTATCCTATCAATCTGCCTTATTCAAAGATCCAAACGAAAAGAGAGATCACATGGTCTTGTTAGAA
TTTTTGACTGCTGCTGAGGAGGAGTACGCCGTGGAAAAGATCATCGACAGGCGGGTGCGCAAGGGAAAGG
TGGAGTACTATCTGAAAGCCAAGGGCTATCCCGAAACTGAGAACACGTGGGAGCCGGAGAACAATCTCGA
CTGCCAGGATCTTATCCAGCAGTACGAGGCGAGCCGCAAGGATGGGTCTAGCGCAGGCGGATCAGCTGGA
GGGTCTGCAGGGGGTAGTGCAGGTGGCTCAGCTGGCGGGAGCGGCTCAGCTGGGGGATCTGCTGGTGGCA
GTACCTCAGCAGGCGGTAGCGCCGGAGGTTCTGCTGGTGGCTCCGCAGGAGGGTCTGCAGGCGGTTCCGG
GAGTGCAGGTGGATCTGCAGGTGGGTCAACAAGTGCTGGTGGATCCGCAGGAGGTTCAGCAGGCGGGAGT
GCTGGAGGCTCTGCAGGCGGTAGCGGGAGTGCCGGTGGCAGCGCAGGGGGAAGCACTAGTGCTGGAGGCA
GTGCAGGTGACAGCGCAGGAGGCTCTGCCGGGGGAAGCGCCGGGGGCGGGACCATGGTGAGCAAGGGCGA
GGAGCTGTTCACCGGGGTGGTGCCCATCCTGGTCGAGCTGGACGGCGACGTAAACGGCCACAGGTTCAGC
GTGTCCGGCGAGGGCGAGGGCGATGCCACCTACGGCAAGCTGACCCTGAAGTTCATCTGCACCACCGGCA
AGCTGCCCGTGCCCTGGCCCACCCTCGTGACCACCCTGACCTGGGGCGTGCAGTGCTTCAGCCGCTACCC
CGACCACATGAAGCAGCACGACTTCTTCAAGTCCGCCATGCCCGAAGGCTACGTCCAGGAGCGTACCATC
TTCTTCAAGGACGACGGCAACTACAAGACCCGCGCCGAGGTGAAGTTCGAGGGCGACACCCTGGTGAACC
GCATCGAGCTGAAGGGCATCGACTTCAAGGAGGACGGCAACATCCTGGGGCACAAGCTGGAGTACAACTA
CATCAGCCACAACGTCTATATCACCGCCGACAAGCAGAAGAACGGCATCAAGGCCCACTTCAAGATCCGC
CACAACATCGAGGACGGCAGCGTGCAGCTCGCCGACCACTACCAGCAGAACACCCCCATCGGCGACGGCC
CCGTGCTGCTGCCCGACAACCACTACCTGAGCACCCAGTCCGCCCTGAGCAAAGACCCCAACGAGAAGCG
CGATCACATGGTCCTGCTGGAGTTCGTGACCGCCGCC
[408 nt withheld, positions 3188-3595]
TAGGTCGACGGATCTTTTTCCCTCTGCCAAAAATTATGGGGACATCATGAAGCCCCTTGAGCATCTGACT
TCTGGCTAATAAAGGAAATTTATTTTCATTGCAATAGTGTGTTGGAATTTTTTGTGTCTCTCACTCGGAA
GGACATATGGGAGGGCAAATCATTTAAAACATCAGAATGAGTATTTGGTTTAGAGTTTGGCAACATATGC
CCATATGCTGGCTGCCATGAACAAAGGTTGGCTATAAAGAGGTCATCAGTATATGAAACAGCCCCCTGCT
GTCCATTCCTTATTCCATAGAAAAGCCTTGACTTGAGGTTAGATTTTTTTTATATTTTGTTTTGTGTTAT
TTTTTTCTTTAACATCCCTAAAATTTTCCTTACATGTTTTACTAGCCAGATTTTTCCTCCTCTCCTGACT
ACTCCCAGTCATAGCTGTCCCTCTTCTCTTATGGAGATCCCTCGACCTGCAGCCCAAGCTTGGCGTAATC
ATGGTCATAGCTGTTTCCTGTGTGAAATTGTTATCCGCTCACAATTCCACACAACATACGAGCCGGAAGC
ATAAAGTGTAAAGCCTGGGGTGCCTAATGAGTGAGCTAACTCACATTAATTGCGTTGCGCTCACTGCCCG
CTTTCCAGTCGGGAAACCTGTCGTGCCAGCGGATCCGCATCTCAATTAGTCAGCAACCATAGTCCCGCCC
CTAACTCCGCCCATCCCGCCCCTAACTCCGCCCAGTTCCGCCCATTCTCCGCCCCATGGCTGACTAATTT
TTTTTATTTATGCAGAGGCCGAGGCCGCCTCGGCCTCTGAGCTATTCCAGAAGTAGTGAGGAGGCTTTTT
TGGAGGCCTAGGCTTTTGCAAAAAGCTAACTTGTTTATTGCAGCTTATAATGGTTACAAATAAAGCAATA
GCATCACAAATTTCACAAATAAAGCATTTTTTTCACTGCATTCTAGTTGTGGTTTGTCCAAACTCATCAA
TGTATCTTATCATGTCTGGATCCGCTGCATTAATGAATCGGCCAACGCGCGGGGAGAGGCGGTTTGCGTA
TTGGGCGCTCTTCCGCTTCCTCGCTCACTGACTCGCTGCGCTCGGTCGTTCGGCTGCGGCGAGCGGTATC
AGCTCACTCAAAGGCGGTAATACGGTTATCCACAGAATCAGGGGATAACGCAGGAAAGAACATGTGAGCA
AAAGGCCAGCAAAAGGCCAGGAACCGTAAAAAGGCCGCGTTGCTGGCGTTTTTCCATAGGCTCCGCCCCC
CTGACGAGCATCACAAAAATCGACGCTCAAGTCAGAGGTGGCGAAACCCGACAGGACTATAAAGATACCA
GGCGTTTCCCCCTGGAAGCTCCCTCGTGCGCTCTCCTGTTCCGACCCTGCCGCTTACCGGATACCTGTCC
GCCTTTCTCCCTTCGGGAAGCGTGGCGCTTTCTCATAGCTCACGCTGTAGGTATCTCAGTTCGGTGTAGG
TCGTTCGCTCCAAGCTGGGCTGTGTGCACGAACCCCCCGTTCAGCCCGACCGCTGCGCCTTATCCGGTAA
CTATCGTCTTGAGTCCAACCCGGTAAGACACGACTTATCGCCACTGGCAGCAGCCACTGGTAACAGGATT
AGCAGAGCGAGGTATGTAGGCGGTGCTACAGAGTTCTTGAAGTGGTGGCCTAACTACGGCTACACTAGAA
GAACAGTATTTGGTATCTGCGCTCTGCTGAAGCCAGTTACCTTCGGAAAAAGAGTTGGTAGCTCTTGATC
CGGCAAACAAACCACCGCTGGTAGCGGTGGTTTTTTTGTTTGCAAGCAGCAGATTACGCGCAGAAAAAAA
GGATCTCAAGAAGATCCTTTGATCTTTTCTACGGGGTCTGACGCTCAGTGGAACGAAAACTCACGTTAAG
GGATTTTGGTCATGAGATTATCAAAAAGGATCTTCACCTAGATCCTTTTAAATTAAAAATGAAGTTTTAA
ATCAATCTAAAGTATATATGAGTAAACTTGGTCTGACAGTTACCAATGCTTAATCAGTGAGGCACCTATC
TCAGCGATCTGTCTATTTCGTTCATCCATAGTTGCCTGACTCCCCGTCGTGTAGATAACTACGATACGGG
AGGGCTTACCATCTGGCCCCAGTGCTGCAATGATACCGCGTGACCCACGCTCACCGGCTCCAGATTTATC
AGCAATAAACCAGCCAGCCGGAAGGGCCGAGCGCAGAAGTGGTCCTGCAACTTTATCCGCCTCCATCCAG
TCTATTAATTGTTGCCGGGAAGCTAGAGTAAGTAGTTCGCCAGTTAATAGTTTGCGCAACGTTGTTGCCA
TTGCTACAGGCATCGTGGTGTCACGCTCGTCGTTTGGTATGGCTTCATTCAGCTCCGGTTCCCAACGATC
AAGGCGAGTTACATGATCCCCCATGTTGTGCAAAAAAGCGGTTAGCTCCTTCGGTCCTCCGATCGTTGTC
AGAAGTAAGTTGGCCGCAGTGTTATCACTCATGGTTATGGCAGCACTGCATAATTCTCTTACTGTCATGC
CATCCGTAAGATGCTTTTCTGTGACTGGTGAGTACTCAACCAAGTCATTCTGAGAATAGTGTATGCGGCG
ACCGAGTTGCTCTTGCCCGGCGTCAATACGGGATAATACCGCGCCACATAGCAGAACTTTAAAAGTGCTC
ATCATTGGAAAACGTTCTTCGGGGCGAAAACTCTCAAGGATCTTACCGCTGTTGAGATCCAGTTCGATGT
AACCCACTCGTGCACCCAACTGATCTTCAGCATCTTTTACTTTCACCAGCGTTTCTGGGTGAGCAAAAAC
AGGAAGGCAAAATGCCGCAAAAAAGGGAATAAGGGCGACACGGAAATGTTGAATACTCATACTCTTCCTT
TTTCAATATTATTGAAGCATTTATCAGGGTTATTGTCTCATGAGCGGATACATATTTGAATGTATTTAGA
AAAATAAACAAATAGGGGTTCCGCGCACATTTCCCCGAAAAGTGCCACCTGGGTCGATCGACATTGATTA
TTGACTAGTTATTAATAGTAATCAATTACGGGGTCATTAGTTCATAGCCCATATATGGAGTTCCGCGTTA
CATAACTTACGGTAAATGGCCCGCCTGGCTGACCGCCCAACGACCCCCGCCCATTGACGTCAATAATGAC
GTATGTTCCCATAGTAACGCCAATAGGGACTTTCCATTGACGTCAATGGGTGGAGTATTTACGGTAAACT
GCCCACTTGGCAGTACATCAAGTGTATCATATGCCAAGTACGCCCCCTATTGACGTCAATGACGGTAAAT
GGCCCGCCTGGCATTATGCCCAGTACATGACCTTATGGGACTTTCCTACTTGGCAGTACATCTACGTATT
AGTCATCGCTATTACCATGGTCGAGGTGAGCCCCACGTTCTGCTTCACTCTCCCCATCTCCCCCCCCTCC
CCACCCCCA
Features (pLannotate 1.2.2; 19 found; start..end, strand, type, name):
    220..1240    +  intron         chimeric intron: chimera between introns from chicken β-actin and rabbit β-globin
   1295..1976    +  CDS            YPet (fragment): yellow fluorescent protein optimized for FRET with CyPet (Nguyen and Daugherty, 2005)
   1976..2143    +  CDS            Su(var)205 (fragment): HP1_DROME - Also known as HP1. Experimental evidence at protein level: Swiss-Prot protein existence level 1. Structural component of heterochromatin, involved in gene repression and the modification of position-effect-variegation. Recognizes and binds histone H3 tails methylated at 'Lys-9', leading to epigenetic repression. From Drosophila melanogaster (Fruit fly).
   2510..3187    +  CDS            Enhanced Cyan-Emitting GFP: Enhanced Cyan-Emitting GFP is a basic (constitutively fluorescent) cyan fluorescent protein published in 2002, derived from Aequorea victoria.
   3188..3595    +  CDS            H32_BOVIN (sequence withheld): Experimental evidence at protein level: Swiss-Prot protein existence level 1. Core component of nucleosome. Nucleosomes wrap and compact DNA into chromatin, limiting DNA accessibility to the cellular machineries which require DNA as a template. Histones thereby play a central role in transcription regulation, DNA repair, DNA replication and chromosomal stability. DNA accessibility is regulated via a complex set of post-translational modifications of histones, also called histone code, and nucleosome remodeling. From Bos taurus (Bovine).
   3673..3728    +  polyA_signal   β-globin poly(A) signal: rabbit β-globin polyadenylation signal (Gil and Proudfoot, 1987)
   4113..4129    -  protein_bind   lac operator: The lac repressor binds to the lac operator to inhibit transcription in E. coli. This inhibition can be relieved by adding lactose or isopropyl-β-D-thiogalactopyranoside (IPTG). lac repressor encoded by lacI
   4137..4167    -  promoter       lac promoter: promoter for the E. coli lac operon
   4182..4203    -  protein_bind   CAP binding site: CAP binding activates transcription in the presence of cAMP. E. coli catabolite activator protein
   4216..4255    -  CDS            lacI (fragment): lac repressor; lacI; The lac repressor binds to the lac operator to inhibit transcription in E. coli. This inhibition can be relieved by adding lactose or isopropyl-β-D-thiogalactopyranoside (IPTG).
   4262..4284    +  promoter       SV40 promoter (fragment): SV40 enhancer and early promoter
   4308..4443    +  rep_origin     SV40 ori: SV40 origin of replication
   4463..4597    +  polyA_signal   SV40 poly(A) signal: SV40 polyadenylation signal
   4599..4653    -  CDS            lacI (fragment): lac repressor; lacI; The lac repressor binds to the lac operator to inhibit transcription in E. coli. This inhibition can be relieved by adding lactose or isopropyl-β-D-thiogalactopyranoside (IPTG).
   4836..5424    -  rep_origin     ori: high-copy-number ColE1/pMB1/pBR322/pUC origin of replication
   5595..6455    -  CDS            AmpR: β-lactamase; bla; confers resistance to ampicillin, carbenicillin, and related antibiotics
   6456..6560    -  promoter       AmpR promoter: bla
   6595..6974    +  enhancer       CMV enhancer: human cytomegalovirus immediate early enhancer
   6976..219     +  promoter       chicken β-actin promoter (across the origin): No description available
