[The description below was written by a language model from this plasmid's Addgene catalogue record and pLannotate feature annotations shown in this document.]
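Description:
W45A mutant of H3K9me3 biosensor is a mammalian expression plasmid built on the pCAGGS backbone (about 7.0 kb in total) that encodes a binding-deficient control version of a FRET reporter for histone H3 lysine 9 trimethylation. It is maintained in E. coli through a high-copy ColE1/pUC-type origin with ampicillin selection (AmpR under its own bla promoter). The backbone also carries an SV40 origin, an SV40 poly(A) signal and remnants of lac regulatory sequence. The catalogue lists the promoter as CMV. The annotated sequence shows the usual pCAGGS arrangement instead: a CMV immediate-early enhancer joined to the chicken β-actin promoter and a chimeric β-actin/β-globin intron. Transcripts are terminated by the rabbit β-globin polyadenylation signal.

The roughly 2.3 kb insert, cloned between EcoRI and SalI, is a single fusion protein. It consists of a truncated YPet, a fragment of Drosophila HP1 (Su(var)205), the flexible EV linker, ECFP and full-length histone H3. The record describes the histone as mouse, and the annotation's match to a bovine H3 entry is consistent with how conserved this protein is. The EV linker is not annotated but likely fills the gap between the HP1 and ECFP features. In the parental sensor, the H3 moiety targets the probe to chromatin. Methylation of its K9 lets the HP1 domain bind the tail intramolecularly, which changes energy transfer between the ECFP donor and the YPet acceptor. Here tryptophan 45 of the HP1 domain is changed to alanine, which disrupts binding to the methylated tail and abolishes detection. The construct therefore serves as a negative control, showing that FRET changes seen with the intact biosensor in live single-cell imaging are specific.
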