Addgene plasmid #120808: W45A mutant of H3K9me3 biosensor
Purpose: FRET biosensor. Disrupting HP1 binding capability in H3K9me3 biosensor to abolish the detection capability
Depositing lab: Yingxiao Wang. Depositing organization: University of California, San Diego (UCSD). Publication: Coordinated histone modifications and chromatin reorganization in a single cell revealed by FRET biosensors. Peng Q, Lu S, Shi Y, Pan Y, Limsakul P, Chernov AV, Qiu J, Chai X, Shi Y, Wang P, Ji Y, Li YJ, Strongin AY, Verkhusha VV, Izpisua Belmonte JC, Ren B, Wang Y, Chien S, Wang Y. Proc Natl Acad Sci U S A. 2018 Nov 26. pii: 1811818115. doi: 10.1073/pnas.1811818115. PubMed 30478057.
Backbone
  Vector backbone: pCAGGS vector
  Backbone size w/o insert (bp): 4717
  Total vector size (bp): 7021
  Vector type: Mammalian Expression
Growth in bacteria
  Bacterial resistance: Ampicillin, 100 μg/mL
  Growth temperature: 37°C
  Growth strain: DH5alpha
  Copy number: High Copy
Gene/Insert
  Gene/Insert name: Truncated YPet-HP1(W45A mutation)-EV linker-ECFP-mouse histone H3
  Species: M. musculus (mouse), D. melanogaster (fly), Synthetic
  Insert size (bp): 2304
  Mutation: Tryptophan 45 is mutated to Alanine 45 on HP1 domain
  Promoter: CMV
  Cloning method: Restriction Enzyme; 5′ cloning site EcoRI (not destroyed); 3′ cloning site SalI (not destroyed)
  Sequencing primers: 5′ GCCTCTGCTAACCATGTTCATGCC; 3′ CAGATGCTCAAGGGGCTTCATG
Terms and licenses: Academic/Nonprofit Terms; Industry Terms: Not Available to Industry
How to cite: W45A mutant of H3K9me3 biosensor was a gift from Yingxiao Wang (Addgene plasmid # 120808 ; http://n2t.net/addgene:120808 ; RRID:Addgene_120808)
